>Addgene plasmid #59358 | pLenLox_U6 Nlgn2 | depositor full sequence | sequence record 132852 | pLenLox_U6 Nlgn2 sequence 8834 bps
GTCGACGGATCGGGAGATCTCCCGATCCCCTATGGTGCACTCTCAGTACAATCTGCTCTGATGCCGCATA
GTTAAGCCAGTATCTGCTCCCTGCTTGTGTGTTGGAGGTCGCTGAGTAGTGCGCGAGCAAAATTTAAGCT
ACAACAAGGCAAGGCTTGACCGACAATTGCATGAAGAATCTGCTTAGGGTTAGGCGTTTTGCGCTGCTTC
GCGATGTACGGGCCAGATATACGCGTTGACATTGATTATTGACTAGTTATTAATAGTAATCAATTACGGG
GTCATTAGTTCATAGCCCATATATGGAGTTCCGCGTTACATAACTTACGGTAAATGGCCCGCCTGGCTGA
CCGCCCAACGACCCCCGCCCATTGACGTCAATAATGACGTATGTTCCCATAGTAACGCCAATAGGGACTT
TCCATTGACGTCAATGGGTGGAGTATTTACGGTAAACTGCCCACTTGGCAGTACATCAAGTGTATCATAT
GCCAAGTACGCCCCCTATTGACGTCAATGACGGTAAATGGCCCGCCTGGCATTATGCCCAGTACATGACC
TTATGGGACTTTCCTACTTGGCAGTACATCTACGTATTAGTCATCGCTATTACCATGGTGATGCGGTTTT
GGCAGTACATCAATGGGCGTGGATAGCGGTTTGACTCACGGGGATTTCCAAGTCTCCACCCCATTGACGT
CAATGGGAGTTTGTTTTGGCACCAAAATCAACGGGACTTTCCAAAATGTCGTAACAACTCCGCCCCATTG
ACGCAAATGGGCGGTAGGCGTGTACGGTGGGAGGTCTATATAAGCAGCGCGTTTTGCCTGTACTGGGTCT
CTCTGGTTAGACCAGATCTGAGCCTGGGAGCTCTCTGGCTAACTAGGGAACCCACTGCTTAAGCCTCAAT
AAAGCTTGCCTTGAGTGCTTCAAGTAGTGTGTGCCCGTCTGTTGTGTGACTCTGGTAACTAGAGATCCCT
CAGACCCTTTTAGTCAGTGTGGAAAATCTCTAGCAGTGGCGCCCGAACAGGGACTTGAAAGCGAAAGGGA
AACCAGAGGAGCTCTCTCGACGCAGGACTCGGCTTGCTGAAGCGCGCACGGCAAGAGGCGAGGGGCGGCG
ACTGGTGAGTACGCCAAAAATTTTGACTAGCGGAGGCTAGAAGGAGAGAGATGGGTGCGAGAGCGTCAGT
ATTAAGCGGGGGAGAATTAGATCGCGATGGGAAAAAATTCGGTTAAGGCCAGGGGGAAAGAAAAAATATA
AATTAAAACATATAGTATGGGCAAGCAGGGAGCTAGAACGATTCGCAGTTAATCCTGGCCTGTTAGAAAC
ATCAGAAGGCTGTAGACAAATACTGGGACAGCTACAACCATCCCTTCAGACAGGATCAGAAGAACTTAGA
TCATTATATAATACAGTAGCAACCCTCTATTGTGTGCATCAAAGGATAGAGATAAAAGACACCAAGGAAG
CTTTAGACAAGATAGAGGAAGAGCAAAACAAAAGTAAGACCACCGCACAGCAAGCGGCCGGCCGCGCTGA
TCTTCAGACCTGGAGGAGGAGATATGAGGGACAATTGGAGAAGTGAATTATATAAATATAAAGTAGTAAA
AATTGAACCATTAGGAGTAGCACCCACCAAGGCAAAGAGAAGAGTGGTGCAGAGAGAAAAAAGAGCAGTG
GGAATAGGAGCTTTGTTCCTTGGGTTCTTGGGAGCAGCAGGAAGCACTATGGGCGCAGCGTCAATGACGC
TGACGGTACAGGCCAGACAATTATTGTCTGGTATAGTGCAGCAGCAGAACAATTTGCTGAGGGCTATTGA
GGCGCAACAGCATCTGTTGCAACTCACAGTCTGGGGCATCAAGCAGCTCCAGGCAAGAATCCTGGCTGTG
GAAAGATACCTAAAGGATCAACAGCTCCTGGGGATTTGGGGTTGCTCTGGAAAACTCATTTGCACCACTG
CTGTGCCTTGGAATGCTAGTTGGAGTAATAAATCTCTGGAACAGATTTGGAATCACACGACCTGGATGGA
GTGGGACAGAGAAATTAACAATTACACAAGCTTAATACACTCCTTAATTGAAGAATCGCAAAACCAGCAA
GAAAAGAATGAACAAGAATTATTGGAATTAGATAAATGGGCAAGTTTGTGGAATTGGTTTAACATAACAA
ATTGGCTGTGGTATATAAAATTATTCATAATGATAGTAGGAGGCTTGGTAGGTTTAAGAATAGTTTTTGC
TGTACTTTCTATAGTGAATAGAGTTAGGCAGGGATATTCACCATTATCGTTTCAGACCCACCTCCCAACC
CCGAGGGGACCCGACAGGCCCGAAGGAATAGAAGAAGAAGGTGGAGAGAGAGACAGAGACAGATCCATTC
GATTAGTGAACGGATCGGCACTGCGTGCGCCAATTCTGCAGACAAATGGCAGTATTCATCCACAATTTTA
AAAGAAAAGGGGGGATTGGGGGGTACAGTGCAGGGGAAAGAATAGTAGACATAATAGCAACAGACATACA
AACTAAAGAATTACAAAAACAAATTACAAAAATTCAAAATTTTCGGGTTTATTACAGGGACAGCAGAGAT
CCAGTTTGGTTAGTACCGGGCCCGCTCTAGAGATCCGACGCGCCATCTCTAGGCCCGCGCCGGCCCCCTC
GCACAGACTTGTGGGAGAAGCTCGGCTACTCCCCTGCCCCGGTTAATTTGCATATAATATTTCCTAGTAA
CTATAGAGGCTTAATGTGCGATAAAAGACAGATAATCTGTTCTTTTTAATACTAGCTACATTTTACATGA
TAGGCTTGGATTTCTATAAGAGATACAAATACTAAATTATTATTTTAAAAAACAGCACAAAAGGAAACTC
ACCCTAACTGTAAAGTAATTGTGTGTTTTGAGACTATAAATATCCCTTGGAGAAAAGCCTTGTTTGGAGC
AAGTTCAACAGCAATTCAAGAGATTGCTGTTGAACTTGCTCCTTTTTTCTCGAGGTCGACGGTATCGATA
AGCTCGCTTCACGAGATTCCAGCAGGTCGAGGGACCTAATAACTTCGTATAGCATACATTATACGAAGTT
ATATTAAGGGTTCCAAGCTTAAGCGGCCGCGTGGATAACCGTATTACCGCCATCGACATTGATTATTGAC
TAGTTATTAATAGTAATCAATTACGGGGTCATTAGTTCATAGCCCATATATGGAGTTCCGCGTTACATAA
CTTACGGTAAATGGCCCGCCTGGCTGACCGCCCAACGACCCCCGCCCATTGACGTCAATAATGACGTATG
TTCCCATAGTAACGCCAATAGGGACTTTCCATTGACGTCAATGGGTGGAGTATTTACGGTAAACTGCCCA
CTTGGCAGTACATCAAGTGTATCATATGCCAAGTACGCCCCCTATTGACGTCAATGACGGTAAATGGCCC
GCCTGGCATTATGCCCAGTACATGACCTTATGGGACTTTCCTACTTGGCAGTACATCTACGTATTAGTCA
TCGCTATTACCATGGTCGAGGTGAGCCCCACGTTCTGCTTCACTCTCCCCATCTCCCCCCCCTCCCCACC
CCCAATTTTGTATTTATTTATTTTTTAATTATTTTGTGCAGCGATGGGGGCGGGGGGGGGGGGGGGGCGC
GCGCCAGGCGGGGCGGGGCGGGGCGAGGGGCGGGGCGGGGCGAGGCGGAGAGGTGCGGCGGCAGCCAATC
AGAGCGGCGCGCTCCGAAAGTTTCCTTTTATGGCGAGGCGGCGGCGGCGGCGGCCCTATAAAAAGCGAAG
CGCGCGGCGGGCGGGGAGTCGCTGCGACGCTGCCTTCGCCCCGTGCCCCGCTCCGCCGCCGCCTCGCGCC
GCCCGCCCCGGCTCTGACTGACCGCGTTACTCCCACAGGTGAGCGGGCGGGACGGCCCTTCTCCTCCGGG
CTGTAATTAGCGCTTGGTTTAATGACGGCTTGTTTCTTTTCTGTGGCTGCGTGAAAGCCTTGAGGGGCTC
CGGGAGGGCCCTTTGTGCGGGGGGAGCGGCTCGGGGGGTGCGTGCGTGTGTGTGTGCGTGGGGAGCGCCG
CGTGCGGCTCCGCGCTGCCCGGCGGCTGTGAGCGCTGCGGGCGCGGCGCGGGGCTTTGTGCGCTCCGCAG
TGTGCGCGAGGGGAGCGCGGCCGGGGGCGGTGCCCCGCGGTGCGGGGGGGGCTGCGAGGGGAACAAAGGC
TGCGTGCGGGGTGTGTGCGTGGGGGGGTGAGCAGGGGGTGTGGGCGCGTCGGTCGGGCTGCAACCCCCCC
TGCACCCCCCTCCCCGAGTTGCTGAGCACGGCCCGGCTTCGGGTGCGGGGCTCCGTACGGGGCGTGGCGC
GGGGCTCGCCGTGCCGGGCGGGGGGTGGCGGCAGGTGGGGGTGCCGGGCGGGGCGGGGCCGCCTCGGGCC
GGGGAGGGCTCGGGGGAGGGGCGCGGCGGCCCCCGGAGCGCCGGCGGCTGTCGAGGCGCGGCGAGCCGCA
GCCATTGCCTTTTATGGTAATCGTGCGAGAGGGCGCAGGGACTTCCTTTGTCCCAAATCTGTGCGGAGCC
GAAATCTGGGAGGCGCCGCCGCACCCCCTCTAGCGGGCGCGGGGCGAAGCGGTGCGGCGCCGGCAGGAAG
GAAATGGGCGGGGAGGGCCTTCGTGCGTCGCCGCGCCGCCGTCCCCTTCTCCCTCTCCAGCCTCGGGGCT
GTCCGCGGGGGGACGGCTGCCTTCGGGGGGGACGGGGCAGGGCGGGGTTCGGCTTCTGGCGTGTGACCGG
CGGCTCTAGAGCCTCTGCTAACCATGTTCATGCCTTCTTCTTTTTCCTACAGCTCCTGGGCAACGTGCTG
GTTATTGTGCTGTCTCATCATTTTGGCAAAGAATTCGCGGCCGCTAGCGCTACCGGTCGCCACCATGGTG
AGCAAGGGCGAGGAGCTGTTCACCGGGGTGGTGCCCATCCTGGTCGAGCTGGACGGCGACGTAAACGGCC
ACAAGTTCAGCGTGTCCGGCGAGGGCGAGGGCGATGCCACCTACGGCAAGCTGACCCTGAAGTTCATCTG
CACCACCGGCAAGCTGCCCGTGCCCTGGCCCACCCTCGTGACCACCCTGACCTACGGCGTGCAGTGCTTC
AGCCGCTACCCCGACCACATGAAGCAGCACGACTTCTTCAAGTCCGCCATGCCCGAAGGCTACGTCCAGG
AGCGCACCATCTTCTTCAAGGACGACGGCAACTACAAGACCCGCGCCGAGGTGAAGTTCGAGGGCGACAC
CCTGGTGAACCGCATCGAGCTGAAGGGCATCGACTTCAAGGAGGACGGCAACATCCTGGGGCACAAGCTG
GAGTACAACTACAACAGCCACAACGTCTATATCATGGCCGACAAGCAGAAGAACGGCATCAAGGTGAACT
TCAAGATCCGCCACAACATCGAGGACGGCAGCGTGCAGCTCGCCGACCACTACCAGCAGAACACCCCCAT
CGGCGACGGCCCCGTGCTGCTGCCCGACAACCACTACCTGAGCACCCAGTCCGCCCTGAGCAAAGACCCC
AACGAGAAGCGCGATCACATGGTCCTGCTGGAGTTCGTGACCGCCGCCGGGATCACTCTCGGCATGGACG
AGCTGTACAAGTAGGAATTCGTCGAGGGACCTAATAACTTCGTATAGCATACATTATACGAAGTTATACA
TGTTTAAGGGTTCCGGTTCCACTAGGTACAATTCGATATCAAGCTTATCGATAATCAACCTCTGGATTAC
AAAATTTGTGAAAGATTGACTGGTATTCTTAACTATGTTGCTCCTTTTACGCTATGTGGATACGCTGCTT
TAATGCCTTTGTATCATGCTATTGCTTCCCGTATGGCTTTCATTTTCTCCTCCTTGTATAAATCCTGGTT
GCTGTCTCTTTATGAGGAGTTGTGGCCCGTTGTCAGGCAACGTGGCGTGGTGTGCACTGTGTTTGCTGAC
GCAACCCCCACTGGTTGGGGCATTGCCACCACCTGTCAGCTCCTTTCCGGGACTTTCGCTTTCCCCCTCC
CTATTGCCACGGCGGAACTCATCGCCGCCTGCCTTGCCCGCTGCTGGACAGGGGCTCGGCTGTTGGGCAC
TGACAATTCCGTGGTGTTGTCGGGGAAATCATCGTCCTTTCCTTGGCTGCTCGCCTGTGTTGCCACCTGG
ATTCTGCGCGGGACGTCCTTCTGCTACGTCCCTTCGGCCCTCAATCCAGCGGACCTTCCTTCCCGCGGCC
TGCTGCCGGCTCTGCGGCCTCTTCCGCGTCTTCGCCTTCGCCCTCAGACGAGTCGGATCTCCCTTTGGGC
CGCCTCCCCGCATCGATACCGTCGACCTCGATCGAGACCTAGAAAAACATGGAGCAATCACAAGTAGCAA
TACAGCAGCTACCAATGCTGATTGTGCCTGGCTAGAAGCACAAGAGGAGGAGGAGGTGGGTTTTCCAGTC
ACACCTCAGGTACCTTTAAGACCAATGACTTACAAGGCAGCTGTAGATCTTAGCCACTTTTTAAAAGAAA
AGGGGGGACTGGAAGGGCTAATTCACTCCCAACGAAGACAAGATATCCTTGATCTGTGGATCTACCACAC
ACAAGGCTACTTCCCTGATTGGCAGAACTACACACCAGGGCCAGGGATCAGATATCCACTGACCTTTGGA
TGGTGCTACAAGCTAGTACCAGTTGAGCAAGAGAAGGTAGAAGAAGCCAATGAAGGAGAGAACACCCGCT
TGTTACACCCTGTGAGCCTGCATGGGATGGATGACCCGGAGAGAGAAGTATTAGAGTGGAGGTTTGACAG
CCGCCTAGCATTTCATCACATGGCCCGAGAGCTGCATCCGGACTGTACTGGGTCTCTCTGGTTAGACCAG
ATCTGAGCCTGGGAGCTCTCTGGCTAACTAGGGAACCCACTGCTTAAGCCTCAATAAAGCTTGCCTTGAG
TGCTTCAAGTAGTGTGTGCCCGTCTGTTGTGTGACTCTGGTAACTAGAGATCCCTCAGACCCTTTTAGTC
AGTGTGGAAAATCTCTAGCAGCATGTGAGCAAAAGGCCAGCAAAAGGCCAGGAACCGTAAAAAGGCCGCG
TTGCTGGCGTTTTTCCATAGGCTCCGCCCCCCTGACGAGCATCACAAAAATCGACGCTCAAGTCAGAGGT
GGCGAAACCCGACAGGACTATAAAGATACCAGGCGTTTCCCCCTGGAAGCTCCCTCGTGCGCTCTCCTGT
TCCGACCCTGCCGCTTACCGGATACCTGTCCGCCTTTCTCCCTTCGGGAAGCGTGGCGCTTTCTCATAGC
TCACGCTGTAGGTATCTCAGTTCGGTGTAGGTCGTTCGCTCCAAGCTGGGCTGTGTGCACGAACCCCCCG
TTCAGCCCGACCGCTGCGCCTTATCCGGTAACTATCGTCTTGAGTCCAACCCGGTAAGACACGACTTATC
GCCACTGGCAGCAGCCACTGGTAACAGGATTAGCAGAGCGAGGTATGTAGGCGGTGCTACAGAGTTCTTG
AAGTGGTGGCCTAACTACGGCTACACTAGAAGAACAGTATTTGGTATCTGCGCTCTGCTGAAGCCAGTTA
CCTTCGGAAAAAGAGTTGGTAGCTCTTGATCCGGCAAACAAACCACCGCTGGTAGCGGTGGTTTTTTTGT
TTGCAAGCAGCAGATTACGCGCAGAAAAAAAGGATCTCAAGAAGATCCTTTGATCTTTTCTACGGGGTCT
GACGCTCAGTGGAACGAAAACTCACGTTAAGGGATTTTGGTCATGAGATTATCAAAAAGGATCTTCACCT
AGATCCTTTTAAATTAAAAATGAAGTTTTAAATCAATCTAAAGTATATATGAGTAAACTTGGTCTGACAG
TTACCAATGCTTAATCAGTGAGGCACCTATCTCAGCGATCTGTCTATTTCGTTCATCCATAGTTGCCTGA
CTCCCCGTCGTGTAGATAACTACGATACGGGAGGGCTTACCATCTGGCCCCAGTGCTGCAATGATACCGC
GAGACCCACGCTCACCGGCTCCAGATTTATCAGCAATAAACCAGCCAGCCGGAAGGGCCGAGCGCAGAAG
TGGTCCTGCAACTTTATCCGCCTCCATCCAGTCTATTAATTGTTGCCGGGAAGCTAGAGTAAGTAGTTCG
CCAGTTAATAGTTTGCGCAACGTTGTTGCCATTGCTACAGGCATCGTGGTGTCACGCTCGTCGTTTGGTA
TGGCTTCATTCAGCTCCGGTTCCCAACGATCAAGGCGAGTTACATGATCCCCCATGTTGTGCAAAAAAGC
GGTTAGCTCCTTCGGTCCTCCGATCGTTGTCAGAAGTAAGTTGGCCGCAGTGTTATCACTCATGGTTATG
GCAGCACTGCATAATTCTCTTACTGTCATGCCATCCGTAAGATGCTTTTCTGTGACTGGTGAGTACTCAA
CCAAGTCATTCTGAGAATAGTGTATGCGGCGACCGAGTTGCTCTTGCCCGGCGTCAATACGGGATAATAC
CGCGCCACATAGCAGAACTTTAAAAGTGCTCATCATTGGAAAACGTTCTTCGGGGCGAAAACTCTCAAGG
ATCTTACCGCTGTTGAGATCCAGTTCGATGTAACCCACTCGTGCACCCAACTGATCTTCAGCATCTTTTA
CTTTCACCAGCGTTTCTGGGTGAGCAAAAACAGGAAGGCAAAATGCCGCAAAAAAGGGAATAAGGGCGAC
ACGGAAATGTTGAATACTCATACTCTTCCTTTTTCAATATTATTGAAGCATTTATCAGGGTTATTGTCTC
ATGAGCGGATACATATTTGAATGTATTTAGAAAAATAAACAAATAGGGGTTCCGCGCACATTTCCCCGAA
AAGTGCCACCTGAC
Features (pLannotate 1.2.2; 25 found; start..end, strand, type, name):
     31..83      -  misc_feature   bom (fragment): basis of mobility region from pBR322
    238..617     +  enhancer       CMV enhancer: human cytomegalovirus immediate early enhancer
    618..817     +  promoter       CMV promoter: human cytomegalovirus (CMV) immediate early promoter
    835..1015    +  LTR            5' LTR (truncated): truncated 5' long terminal repeat (LTR) from HIV-1
   1062..1187    +  misc_feature   HIV-1 Ψ: packaging signal of human immunodeficiency virus type 1
   1171..1509    +  CDS            HIV-1 gag (fragment): gag protein from human immunodeficiency virus 1; gag
   1686..1919    +  misc_feature   RRE: The Rev response element (RRE) of HIV-1 allows for Rev-dependent mRNA export from the nucleus to the cytoplasm.
   2296..2396    +  CDS            Rev (fragment): human immunodeficiency virus 1 (HIV-1) Rev protein; rev; enhances nuclear export of unspliced and incompletely spliced viral mRNAs
   2446..2563    +  misc_feature   cPPT/CTS: central polypurine tract and central termination sequence of HIV-1
   2622..2934    +  promoter       U6 promoter: RNA polymerase III promoter for mouse U6 snRNA (Das et al., 1988)
   2989..3014    -  misc_feature   MCS (fragment): pBluescript multiple cloning site
   3049..3082    +  protein_bind   loxP: Cre-mediated recombination occurs in the 8-bp core sequence (GCATACAT). Cre recombinase
   3135..3514    +  enhancer       CMV enhancer: human cytomegalovirus immediate early enhancer
   3516..3793    +  promoter       chicken β-actin promoter: No description available
   3795..4812    +  intron         chimeric intron: chimera between introns from chicken β-actin and rabbit β-globin
   4895..5611    +  CDS            EGFP: EGFP is a basic (constitutively fluorescent) green fluorescent protein published in 1996, derived from Aequorea victoria. It is reported to be a rapidly-maturing weak dimer with moderate acid sensitivity.
   5634..5667    +  protein_bind   loxP: Cre-mediated recombination occurs in the 8-bp core sequence (GCATACAT). Cre recombinase
   5700..5723    +  misc_feature   MCS (fragment): pBluescript multiple cloning site
   5723..6311    +  misc_feature   WPRE: woodchuck hepatitis virus posttranscriptional regulatory element
   6312..6331    +  misc_feature   MCS (fragment): pBluescript multiple cloning site
   6333..6833    +  CDS            nef (fragment): NEF_HV1LA - Experimental evidence at protein level: Swiss-Prot protein existence level 1. Extracellular Nef protein targets CD4(+) T-lymphocytes for apoptosis by interacting with CXCR4 surface receptors. From Human immunodeficiency virus type 1 group M subtype B (isolate Lai) (HIV-1).
   6840..7020    +  LTR            5' LTR (truncated): truncated 5' long terminal repeat (LTR) from HIV-1
   7082..7670    -  rep_origin     ori: high-copy-number ColE1/pMB1/pBR322/pUC origin of replication
   7841..8701    -  CDS            AmpR: β-lactamase; bla; confers resistance to ampicillin, carbenicillin, and related antibiotics
   8702..8806    -  promoter       AmpR promoter: bla
