[The description below was written by a language model from this plasmid's Addgene catalogue record and pLannotate feature annotations shown in this document.]
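Description:
pLenLox_U6 Nlgn2 is an HIV-1-based lentiviral shRNA vector built on the pLL3.7 (LentiLox) backbone, designed to knock down Neuroligin 2 in mammalian cells while marking transduced cells with green fluorescence. It is propagated in E. coli through a high-copy ColE1/pUC-type origin and selected with ampicillin via the β-lactamase gene. Because the repeated LTR sequences can recombine, the depositor recommends recombination-deficient bacterial strains.

The viral genome is transcribed in packaging cells from a CMV enhancer/promoter fused to a truncated 5' LTR. This is followed by the Ψ packaging signal with a gag fragment, the Rev response element for Rev-dependent nuclear export, and the cPPT/CTS, which aids nuclear import of the reverse-transcribed genome. Downstream, a mouse U6 RNA polymerase III promoter drives the short hairpin against Nlgn2, which was inserted between the HpaI and XhoI sites. The hairpin is not separately annotated in the feature table, and its target sequence is not given in the record. The depositor states that it is suitable for both rat and mouse Nlgn2.

A second cassette expresses EGFP from the CAG promoter (CMV enhancer, chicken β-actin promoter and chimeric intron), which replaces the CMV promoter of the parental backbone. This reporter cassette is flanked by two loxP sites, so Cre recombinase could excise it. A WPRE follows to enhance transcript stability and expression, ahead of a nef fragment and the truncated 3' LTR.

The construct is used to produce lentivirus, or for direct transfection, in loss-of-function studies of Neuroligin 2. The associated publication concerns neuroligin control of excitatory and inhibitory synapse formation.
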