Addgene plasmid #59358: pLenLox_U6 Nlgn2
Purpose: Lentiviral expression vector: Neuroligin 2 shRNA under control of mouse U6 promoter, EGFP-expression driven by CAG promoter to monitor expression.
Depositing lab: Peter Scheiffele. Depositing organization: Columbia University. Publication: Control of excitatory and inhibitory synapse formation by neuroligins. Chih B, Engelman H, Scheiffele P. Science. 2005 Feb 25;307(5713):1324-8. Epub 2005 Jan 27. 10.1126/science.1107470 PubMed 15681343.
Backbone
  Vector backbone: pLL3.7
  Backbone size w/o insert (bp): 8777
  Total vector size (bp): 8831
  Modifications to backbone: GFP expression is driven by CAG-promoter (instead of CMV-promoter)
  Vector type: Mammalian Expression, Lentiviral
Growth in bacteria
  Bacterial resistance: Ampicillin, 100 μg/mL
  Growth temperature: 30°C
  Growth strain: Stbl3
  Growth instructions: Growth in standard bacterial strains (e.g. DH5alpha) at 37°C is possible, however, growth in SURE cells (37°C) or Stbl3 cells (30°C) is recommended to reduce the risk of recombination.
  Copy number: High Copy
Gene/Insert 1
  Cloning method: Restriction Enzyme; 5′ cloning site HpaI (destroyed during cloning); 3′ cloning site XhoI (not destroyed)
  Sequencing primers: 5′ mU6-F (5'-CAGCACAAAAGGAAACTCACC-3'); mU6-F2 (5'-ACAGACTTGTGGGAGAAGC-3')
Gene/Insert 2
  Gene/Insert name: eGFP (alt name: enhanced green fluorescent protein)
  Insert size (bp): 720
  Promoter: CAG
  Cloning method: Unknown
  Sequencing primers: 5′ pCAG-F (5'-GCAACGTGCTGGTTATTGTG-3')
Terms and licenses: Academic/Nonprofit Terms; Industry Terms: Not Available to Industry
Depositor comments: Suitable for knockdown of rat and mouse Nlgn2.
How to cite: pLenLox_U6 Nlgn2 was a gift from Peter Scheiffele (Addgene plasmid # 59358 ; http://n2t.net/addgene:59358 ; RRID:Addgene_59358)
