>Addgene plasmid #59358 | pLenLox_U6 Nlgn2 | addgene partial sequence | sequence record 116866 | pCAG-F 5'-GCAACGTGCTGGTTATTGTG-3'
CGCCACCATGGTGAGCAAGGGCGAGGAGCTGTTCACCGGGGTGGTGCCCATCCTGGTCGAGCTGGACGGC
GACGTAAACGGCCACAAGTTCAGCGTGTCCGGCGAGGGCGAGGGCGATGCCACCTACGGCAAGCTGACCC
TGAAGTTCATCTGCACCACCGGCAAGCTGCCCGTGCCCTGGCCCACCCTCGTGACCACCCTGACCTACGG
CGTGCAGTGCTTCAGCCGCTACCCCGACCACATGAAGCAGCACGACTTCTTCAAGTCCGCCATGCCCGAA
GGCTACGTCCAGGAGCGCACCATCTTCTTCAAGGACGACGGCAACTACAAGACCCGCGCCGAGGTGAAGT
TCGAGGGCGACACCCTGGTGAACCGCATCGAGCTGAAGGGCATCGACTTCAAGGAGGACGGCAACATCCT
GGGGCACAAGCTGGAGTACAACTACAACAGCCACAACGTCTATATCATGGCCGACAAGCAGAAGAACGGC
ATCAAGGTGAACTTCAAGATCCGCCACAACATCGAGGACGGCAGCGTGCAGCTCGCCGACCACTACCAGC
AGAACACCCCCATCGGCGACGGCCCCGTGCTGCTGCCCGACAACCACTACCTGAGCACCCAGTCCGCCCT
GAGCAAAGACCCCAACGAGAAGCGCGATCACATGGTCCTGCTGGAGTTCGTGACCGCCGCCGGGATCACT
CTCGGCATGGACGAGCTGTACAAGTAGGAATTCGTCGAGGGACCTAATAACTTCGTATAGCATACATTAT
ACGAAGTTATACATGTTTAAGGGTTCCGGTT
