>Addgene plasmid #59358 | pLenLox_U6 Nlgn2 | addgene partial sequence | sequence record 132851 | cPPT-F 5'-gggaaagaatagtagacataatag-3'
ATTACAAAAATTCAAAATTTTCGGGTTTATTACAGGGACAGCAGAGATCCAGTTTGGTTAGTACCGGGCC
CGCTCTAGAGATCCGACGCGCCATCTCTAGGCCCGCGCCGGCCCCCTCGCACAGACTTGTGGGAGAAGCT
CGGCTACTCCCCTGCCCCGGTTAATTTGCATATAATATTTCCTAGTAACTATAGAGGCTTAATGTGCGAT
AAAAGACAGATAATCTGTTCTTTTTAATACTAGCTACATTTTACATGATAGGCTTGGATTTCTATAAGAG
ATACAAATACTAAATTATTATTTTAAAAAACAGCACAAAAGGAAACTCACCCTAACTGTAAAGTAATTGT
GTGTTTTGAGACTATAAATATCCCTTGGAGAAAAGCCTTGTTTGGAGCAAGTTCAACAGCAATTCAAGAG
ATTGCTGTTGAACTTGCTCCTTTTTTCTCGAGGTCGACGGTATCGATAAGCTCGCTTCACGAGATTCCAG
CAGGTCGAGGGACCTAATAACTTCGTATAGCATACATTATACGAAGTTATATTAAGGGTTCCAAGCTTAA
GCGGCCGCGTGGATAACCGTATTACCGCCATCGACATTGATTATTGACTAGTTATTAATAGTAATCAATT
ACGGGGTCATTAGTTCATAGCCCATATATGGAGTTCCGCGTTACATAACTTACGGTAAATGGCCCGCCTG
GCTGACCGCCCAACGACCCCCGCCCATTGACGTCAATAATGACGTATGTTCCCATAGTAACGCCAATAGG
GACTTTCCATTGACGTCAATGGGTGGAGTATT
